>Addgene plasmid #169895 | pNano | addgene full sequence | sequence record 334688 | Addgene NGS Result
GAATTCGATATCTCGAGAAATATGTATCCGCTCATGAGACAATAACCCTGATAAATGCTTCAATAATATT
GAAAAAGGAAGAGTATGAGTATTCAACATTTCCGTGTCGCCCTTATTCCCTTTTTTGCGGCATTTTGCCT
TCCTGTTTTTGCTCACCCAGAAACGCTGGTGAAAGTAAAAGATGCTGAAGATCAGTTGGGTGCACGAGTG
GGTTACATCGAACTGGATCTCAACAGCGGTAAGATCCTTGAGAGTTTTCGCCCCGAAGAACGTTTTCCAA
TGATGAGCACTTTTAAAGTTCTGCTATGTGGCGCGGTATTATCCCGTATTGACGCCGGGCAAGAGCAACT
CGGTCGCCGCATACACTATTCTCAGAATGACTTGGTTGAGTACTCACCAGTCACAGAAAAGCATCTTACG
GATGGCATGACAGTAAGAGAATTATGCAGTGCTGCCATAACCATGAGTGATAACACTGCGGCCAACTTAC
TTCTGACAACGATCGGAGGACCGAAGGAGCTAACCGCTTTTTTGCACAACATGGGGGATCATGTAACTCG
CCTTGATCGTTGGGAACCGGAGCTGAATGAAGCCATACCAAACGACGAGCGTGACACCACGATGCCTGTA
GCAATGGCAACAACGTTGCGCAAACTATTAACTGGCGAACTACTTACTCTAGCTTCCCGGCAACAATTAA
TAGACTGGATGGAGGCGGATAAAGTTGCAGGACCACTTCTGCGCTCGGCCCTTCCGGCTGGCTGGTTTAT
TGCTGATAAATCTGGAGCCGGTGAGCGTGGGTCTCGCGGTATCATTGCAGCACTGGGGCCAGATGGTAAG
CCCTCCCGTATCGTAGTTATCTACACGACGGGGAGTCAGGCAACTATGGATGAACGAAATAGACAGATCG
CTGAGATAGGTGCCTCACTGATTAAGCATTGGTACCCGTAGAAAAGATCAAAGGATCTTCTTGAGATCCT
TTTTTTCTGCGCGTAATCTGCTGCTTGCAAACAAAAAAACCACCGCTACCAGCGGTGGTTTGTTTGCCGG
ATCAAGAGCTACCAACTCTTTTTCCGAAGGTAACTGGCTTCAGCAGAGCGCAGATACCAAATACTGTTCT
TCTAGTGTAGCCGTAGTTAGGCCACCACTTCAAGAACTCTGTAGCACCGCCTACATACCTCGCTCTGCTA
ATCCTGTTACCAGTGGCTGCTGCCAGTGGCGATAAGTCGTGTCTTACCGGGTTGGACTCAAGACGATAGT
TACCGGATAAGGCGCAGCGGTCGGGCTGAACGGGGGGTTCGTGCACACAGCCCAGCTTGGAGCGAACGAC
CTACACCGAACTGAGATACCTACAGCGTGAGCTATGAGAAAGCGCCACGCTTCCCGAAGGGAGAAAGGCG
GACAGGTATCCGGTAAGCGGCAGGGTCGGAACAGGAGAGCGCACGAGGGAGCTTCCAGGGGGAAACGCCT
GGTATCTTTATAGTCCTGTCGGGTTTCGCCACCTCTGACTTGAGCGTCGATTTTTGTGATGCTCGTCAGG
GGGGCGGAGCCTATGGAAAAAC
Features (pLannotate 1.2.2; 3 found; start..end, strand, type, name):
     21..84      +  promoter       AmpR promoter: bla
     85..944     +  CDS            AmpR (fragment): β-lactamase; bla; confers resistance to ampicillin, carbenicillin, and related antibiotics
    971..1559    +  rep_origin     ori: high-copy-number ColE1/pMB1/pBR322/pUC origin of replication
