[The description below was written by a language model from this plasmid's Addgene catalogue record and pLannotate feature annotations shown in this document.]
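Description:
pNano is an empty, minimal bacterial cloning backbone of roughly 1.55 kb (the catalogue lists 1,550 bp, and the sequenced record is 1,562 nt). It has been stripped down to little more than what is needed for maintenance in E. coli. The annotated feature table identifies only three elements, which together span almost the whole plasmid. These are the bla (AmpR) promoter, the β-lactamase coding sequence it drives, and a high-copy ColE1/pMB1/pUC-type origin of replication. The β-lactamase gene confers resistance to ampicillin, carbenicillin and related antibiotics. The annotation tool flags it as a fragment, which may only reflect a slight difference from the tool's reference entry, since the record lists ampicillin as the working selection. Selection is therefore by ampicillin, and the plasmid is recorded as high copy.

No insert, reporter, tag, eukaryotic promoter, polyadenylation signal, multiple cloning site or viral or recombinase element is annotated, consistent with its listing as an empty backbone. The only unannotated sequence is a few short stretches between and flanking the three features. The stated cloning method is Gibson assembly, so inserts are presumably joined to the linearised backbone through homologous overlaps rather than at a conventional polylinker, although the record does not specify an insertion site.

Any expression elements must come with the insert, because the vector itself provides none. The small size keeps assembled constructs compact. The associated publication concerns stable integration of an optimised inducible promoter system for controlling gene expression during avian development, but the record does not state how pNano was used in that work beyond serving as a minimal cloning vector.
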