Addgene plasmid #169895: pNano
Purpose: (Empty Backbone) Minimal cloning vector
Depositing lab: Richard Schneider. Depositing organization: University of California, San Francisco (UCSF). Publication: Stable integration of an optimized inducible promoter system enables spatiotemporal control of gene expression throughout avian development. Chu D, Nguyen A, Smith SS, Vavrusova Z, Schneider RA. Biol Open. 2020 Oct 6;9(10). pii: bio.055343. doi: 10.1242/bio.055343. PubMed 32917762.
Backbone
  Vector backbone: pNano
  Backbone size (bp): 1550
  Vector type: Cloning
Growth in bacteria
  Bacterial resistance: Ampicillin, 100 μg/mL
  Growth temperature: 37°C
  Growth strain: DH5alpha
  Copy number: High Copy
Gene/Insert
  Cloning method: Gibson Cloning
Terms and licenses: Academic/Nonprofit Terms; Industry Terms: Not Available to Industry
How to cite: pNano was a gift from Richard Schneider (Addgene plasmid # 169895 ; http://n2t.net/addgene:169895 ; RRID:Addgene_169895)
